>Addgene plasmid #60934 | miR-144 Trap | depositor partial sequence | sequence record 100161 | sequenced with biPGK-F-seq primer
ATTCTGCGCGGGACGTCCTTCTGCTACGTCCCTTCGGCCCTCAATCCAGCGGACCTTCCTTCCCGCGGCC
TGCTGCCGGCTCTAGAGAATTCAGTACATCATCTATACTGTATAGAGAACTTAGTACATCATCTATACTG
TAAGAGAACTTAAGTACATCATCTATACTGTAGAACTTAGAGAGTACATCATCTATACTGTACTTAGAGA
ACAGTACATCATCTATACTGTAAGAGAACTTAAGTACATCATCTATACTGTATAGAGAACTTAGTACATC
ATCTATACTGTACTTAGAGAACAGTACATCATCTATACTGTAACCGGTGAATTCGGTACCTTTAAGACCA
ATGACTTACAAGGCAGCTGTAGATCTTAGCCACTTTTTAAAAGAAAAGGGGGGACTGGAAGGGCTAATTC
ACTCCCAACGAAGACAAGATCTGCTTTTTGCTTGTACTGGGTCTCTCTGGTTAGACCAGATCTGAGCCTG
GGAGCTCTCTGGCTAACTAGGGAACCCACTGCTTAAGCCTCAATAAAGCTTGCCTTGAGTGCTTCAAGTA
GTGTGTGCCCGTCTGTTGTGTGACTCTGGTAACTAGAGATCCCTCAGACCCTTTTAGTCAGTGTGGAAAA
TCTCTAGCAGTAGTAGTTCATGTCATCTTATTATTCAGTATTTATAACTTGCAAAGAAATGAATATCAGA
GAGTGAGA
