>Addgene plasmid #60934 | miR-144 Trap | addgene partial sequence | sequence record 127422 | biPGK-F  5'-CTGACAATTCCGTGGTGTTGTCGG-3'
TTGCCACCTGGATTCTGCGCGGGACGTCCTTCTGCTACGTCCCTTCGGCCCTCAATCCAGCGGACCTTCC
TTCCCGCGGCCTGCTGCCGGCTCTAGAGAATTCAGTACATCATCTATACTGTATAGAGAACTTAGTACAT
CATCTATACTGTAAGAGAACTTAAGTACATCATCTATACTGTAGAACTTAGAGAGTACATCATCTATACT
GTACTTAGAGAACAGTACATCATCTATACTGTAAGAGAACTTAAGTACATCATCTATACTGTATAGAGAA
CTTAGTACATCATCTATACTGTACTTAGAGAACAGTACATCATCTATACTGTAACCGGTGAATTCGGTAC
CTTTAAGACCAATGACTTACAAGGCAGCTGTAGATCTTAGCCACTTTTTAAAAGAAAAGGGGGGACTGGA
AGGGCTAATTCACTCCCAACGAAGACAAGATCTGCTTTTTGCTTGTACTGGGTCTCTCTGGTTAGACCAG
ATCTGAGCCTGGGAGCTCTCTGGCTAACTAGGGAACCCACTGCTTAAGCCTCAATAAAGCTTGCCTTGAG
TGCTTCA
