[The description below was written by a language model from this plasmid's Addgene catalogue record.]
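Description:
miR-144 Trap is a lentiviral transfer plasmid built on the biPGK backbone, a vector of about 9.2 kb organised around a bidirectional phosphoglycerate kinase promoter. It is maintained in bacteria under ampicillin selection, and the recommended host is a recombination-deficient strain of the kind usually chosen to keep lentiviral repeats and tandem repeat inserts stable. The copy number is not recorded, and no feature table is available. The origin of replication, the LTR and packaging elements, and whatever is expressed from the second arm of the bidirectional promoter are therefore not stated.

The payload is a roughly 260 bp insert cloned between XbaI and KpnI sites, both retained, immediately downstream of the GFP coding sequence carried on the backbone. It consists of eight tandem copies of a sequence fully complementary to mature miR-144, so the sites sit in the 3' untranslated region of the GFP transcript rather than forming a protein fusion. The GFP mRNA transcribed from the biPGK promoter acts as a decoy or "sponge". Endogenous miR-144 binds the abundant perfectly matched targets and is drawn away from its natural mRNA targets, which lowers its functional activity. GFP also marks the transduced cells.

The stated purpose is to knock down endogenous miR-144 levels after lentiviral delivery, giving stable loss of function. The associated study examined how miR-144 and miR-451 regulate human erythropoiesis, which points to use in haematopoietic or erythroid cells.
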