Addgene plasmid #60934: miR-144 Trap
Purpose: to knockdown endogenous miR144 levels; lentiviral vector containing 8x copies of complementary miR-144-binding sites cloned 3' to GFP under the control of a biPGK promoter
Depositing lab: Curt Civin. Depositing organization: University of Maryland, Baltimore. Publication: MIR144 and MIR451 regulate human erythropoiesis via RAB14. Kim M, Tan YS, Cheng WC, Kingsbury TJ, Heimfeld S, Civin CI. Br J Haematol. 2014 Oct 14. doi: 10.1111/bjh.13164. PubMed 25312678.
Backbone
  Vector backbone: biPGK
  Backbone manufacturer: Naldini lab. Brown, et al. 2007 PMID 18026085
  Backbone size w/o insert (bp): 9213
  Vector type: Lentiviral
Growth in bacteria
  Bacterial resistance: Ampicillin, 100 μg/mL
  Growth temperature: 37°C
  Growth strain: Stbl3
  Copy number: Unknown
Gene/Insert
  Gene/Insert name: miR-144 Trap (alt name: 8 copies of fully complementary trap sequences against the mature miR)
  Insert size (bp): 260
  Promoter: bidirectional phosphoglycerate kinase promoter (biPGK)
  Tag / fusion protein: GFP (N terminal on backbone)
  Cloning method: Restriction Enzyme; 5′ cloning site XbaI (not destroyed); 3′ cloning site KpnI (not destroyed)
  Sequencing primers: 5′ biPGK-F (CTGACAATTCCGTGGTGTTGTCGG); 3′ biPGK-R (CCCAGGCTCAGATCTGGTCTAACC)
Terms and licenses: Academic/Nonprofit Terms; Industry Terms: Not Available to Industry
How to cite: miR-144 Trap was a gift from Curt Civin (Addgene plasmid # 60934 ; http://n2t.net/addgene:60934 ; RRID:Addgene_60934)
